Addgene plasmid #217791: HUHe variant click editor (CE1) - pCMV-T7-CaCV-nCas9-EcKlenow (JO1261)
Purpose: Variant CE1 construct with CaCV HUH endonuclease, expressed from CMV or T7 promoters.
Depositing lab: Benjamin Kleinstiver. Depositing organization: Massachusetts General Hospital. Publication: Click editing enables programmable genome writing using DNA polymerases and HUH endonucleases. Ferreira da Silva J, Tou CJ, King EM, Eller ML, Rufino-Ramos D, Ma L, Cromwell CR, Metovic J, Benning FMC, Chao LH, Eichler FS, Kleinstiver BP. Nat Biotechnol. 2024 Jul 22. doi: 10.1038/s41587-024-02324-x. PubMed 39039307.
Backbone
  Vector backbone: pCMV-T7-SpCas9-P2A-EGFP (RTW3027)
  Backbone manufacturer: Addgene #139987
  Vector type: Mammalian Expression, CRISPR ; in vitro transcription; T7 promoter
Growth in bacteria
  Bacterial resistance: Ampicillin, 100 μg/mL
  Growth temperature: 37°C
  Growth strain: DH5alpha
  Copy number: High Copy
Gene/Insert
  Gene/Insert name: CaCV-XTEN-nSpCas9-BPNLS-EcKlenow(-exo)-BPNLS (alt name: JO1261)
  Species: Synthetic
  Mutation: nSpCas9(H840A); EcKlenow(-exo;D355A/E357A)
  Promoter: CMV and T7
  Tag / fusion protein: BPNLS (C terminal on backbone)
  Cloning method: Gibson Cloning
  Sequencing primers: 5′ oBK6928-CCAAGTCTCCACCCCATTGACG; 3′ oBK219-GGGAGTGGCACCTTCCAGGGTC
Terms and licenses: Academic/Nonprofit Terms; Industry Terms: Not Available to Industry
Depositor comments: Please visit https://doi.org/10.1101/2023.09.12.557440 for bioRxiv preprint.
How to cite: HUHe variant click editor (CE1) - pCMV-T7-CaCV-nCas9-EcKlenow (JO1261) was a gift from Benjamin Kleinstiver (Addgene plasmid # 217791 ; http://n2t.net/addgene:217791 ; RRID:Addgene_217791)
