[The description below was written by a language model from this plasmid's Addgene catalogue record and pLannotate feature annotations shown in this document.]
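Description:
HUHe variant click editor (CE1), pCMV-T7-CaCV-nCas9-EcKlenow (JO1261), is a 9,882-nt mammalian expression and in vitro transcription plasmid derived from the pCMV-T7-SpCas9-P2A-EGFP backbone. It is maintained in E. coli at high copy through a ColE1/pUC-type origin and selected with ampicillin via the β-lactamase gene and its native promoter. Short remnants of lac regulatory sequences, an SV40 promoter fragment and a pBR322 bom fragment are also annotated, but these appear to be backbone leftovers rather than functional parts of the payload.

The payload is a single synthetic fusion protein placed downstream of the CMV enhancer/promoter, with a T7 promoter between CMV and the coding region. The same cassette can therefore drive expression in transfected mammalian cells or serve as a template for T7 transcription of mRNA. A bGH polyadenylation signal terminates the transcript. Reading from the N terminus, the fusion comprises the CaCV HUH endonuclease, which the annotation software matches by homology to a circovirus Rep protein fragment, followed by an XTEN linker. Next comes the SpCas9 H840A nickase, a bipartite NLS, the E. coli DNA polymerase I Klenow fragment made exonuclease-deficient by D355A/E357A, and a second bipartite NLS. HUH endonucleases of the Rep family nick a specific single-stranded DNA motif and become covalently attached to it. In click editing this tethers a DNA template to the editor, the nickase opens the guide-targeted genomic strand, and the Klenow polymerase extends from the nick to write the templated edit. This plasmid is a variant of the CE1 click editor that uses the CaCV HUH domain. No guide RNA cassette is annotated, so the guide and DNA template must be supplied separately.
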