Features (pLannotate 1.2.2; 18 found; start..end, strand, type, name):
    113..217     -  promoter       AmpR promoter: bla
    288..332     -  misc_feature   bom (fragment): basis of mobility region from pBR322
    487..866     +  enhancer       CMV enhancer: human cytomegalovirus immediate early enhancer
    867..1070    +  promoter       CMV promoter: human cytomegalovirus (CMV) immediate early promoter
   1112..1130    +  promoter       T7 promoter: promoter for bacteriophage T7 RNA polymerase
   1171..1446    +  CDS            Rep (fragment): REP_BFDV - Experimental evidence at protein level: Swiss-Prot protein existence level 1. Essential for the replication of viral ssDNA. The closed circular ssDNA genome is first converted to a superhelical dsDNA. Rep and/or Rep' binds a specific hairpin at the genome origin of replication. Introduces an endonucleolytic nick within the conserved sequence 5'-AGTATTAC-3' in the intergenic region of the genome, thereby initiating the rolling circle replication (RCR). Following cleavage, binds covalently to the 5'-phosphate of DNA as a tyrosyl ester. The cleavage gives rise to a free 3'-OH that serv
   1540..3141    +  CDS            Cas9(N): N-terminal portion of Streptococcus pyogenes Cas9 (Zetsche et al., 2015)
   3142..5636    +  CDS            Cas9(C) (fragment): C-terminal portion of Streptococcus pyogenes Cas9 (Zetsche et al., 2015)
   5740..7557    +  CDS            polA (fragment): DPO1_ECOLI - Also known as resA. Experimental evidence at protein level: Swiss-Prot protein existence level 1. In addition to polymerase activity, this DNA polymerase exhibits 3'-5' and 5'-3' exonuclease activity. It is able to utilize nicked circular duplex DNA as a template and can unwind the parental DNA strand from its template. From Escherichia coli (strain K12).
   7678..7902    +  polyA_signal   bGH poly(A) signal: bovine growth hormone polyadenylation signal
   7906..7927    +  promoter       SV40 promoter (fragment): SV40 enhancer and early promoter
   7932..7948    +  misc_feature   MCS (fragment): pBluescript multiple cloning site
   7997..8013    -  protein_bind   lac operator: The lac repressor binds to the lac operator to inhibit transcription in E. coli. This inhibition can be relieved by adding lactose or isopropyl-β-D-thiogalactopyranoside (IPTG). lac repressor encoded by lacI
   8021..8051    -  promoter       lac promoter: promoter for the E. coli lac operon
   8066..8087    -  protein_bind   CAP binding site: CAP binding activates transcription in the presence of cAMP. E. coli catabolite activator protein
   8100..8192    -  CDS            lacI (fragment): lac repressor; lacI; The lac repressor binds to the lac operator to inhibit transcription in E. coli. This inhibition can be relieved by adding lactose or isopropyl-β-D-thiogalactopyranoside (IPTG).
   8375..8963    -  rep_origin     ori: high-copy-number ColE1/pMB1/pBR322/pUC origin of replication
   9134..112     -  CDS            AmpR (across the origin): β-lactamase; bla; confers resistance to ampicillin, carbenicillin, and related antibiotics
>Addgene plasmid #217791 | HUHe variant click editor (CE1) - pCMV-T7-CaCV-nCas9-EcKlenow (JO1261) | addgene full sequence | sequence record 432854 | Addgene NGS Result
ACTGATCTTCAGCATCTTTTACTTTCACCAGCGTTTCTGGGTGAGCAAAAACAGGAAGGCAAAATGCCGC
AAAAAAGGGAATAAGGGCGACACGGAAATGTTGAATACTCATACTCTTCCTTTTTCAATATTATTGAAGC
ATTTATCAGGGTTATTGTCTCATGAGCGGATACATATTTGAATGTATTTAGAAAAATAAACAAATAGGGG
TTCCGCGCACATTTCCCCGAAAAGTGCCACCTGACGTCGACGGATCGGGAGATCGATCTCCCGATCCCCT
AGGGTCGACTCTCAGTACAATCTGCTCTGATGCCGCATAGTTAAGCCAGTATCTGCTCCCTGCTTGTGTG
TTGGAGGTCGCTGAGTAGTGCGCGAGCAAAATTTAAGCTACAACAAGGCAAGGCTTGACCGACAATTGCA
TGAAGAATCTGCTTAGGGTTAGGCGTTTTGCGCTGCTTCGCGATGTACGGGCCAGATATACGCGTTGACA
TTGATTATTGACTAGTTATTAATAGTAATCAATTACGGGGTCATTAGTTCATAGCCCATATATGGAGTTC
CGCGTTACATAACTTACGGTAAATGGCCCGCCTGGCTGACCGCCCAACGACCCCCGCCCATTGACGTCAA
TAATGACGTATGTTCCCATAGTAACGCCAATAGGGACTTTCCATTGACGTCAATGGGTGGAGTATTTACG
GTAAACTGCCCACTTGGCAGTACATCAAGTGTATCATATGCCAAGTACGCCCCCTATTGACGTCAATGAC
GGTAAATGGCCCGCCTGGCATTATGCCCAGTACATGACCTTATGGGACTTTCCTACTTGGCAGTACATCT
ACGTATTAGTCATCGCTATTACCATGGTGATGCGGTTTTGGCAGTACATCAATGGGCGTGGATAGCGGTT
TGACTCACGGGGATTTCCAAGTCTCCACCCCATTGACGTCAATGGGAGTTTGTTTTGGCACCAAAATCAA
CGGGACTTTCCAAAATGTCGTAACAACTCCGCCCCATTGACGCAAATGGGCGGTAGGCGTGTACGGTGGG
AGGTCTATATAAGCAGAGCTGGTTTAGTGAACCGTCAGATCCGCTAGAGATCCGCGGCCGCTAATACGAC
TCACTATAGGGAGAGCCGCCACCATGGCCCCTGTGCGGGCCGCTGCTGCTAAAAGATGGTGCTTCACCCT
GAACAACTACACCGCCGAGGAAGAGGCCAAGGTGCGGGCCCTGCTGCCAGGCGAGTTCCACTTCGCCATC
TGCGGCAAGGAAAGAGGAGAGCAGGGCACCCCTCATCTGCAGGGCTTCCTGCACTTTAAGAAAAAGCAAA
GACTGAGCGCCCTGAAGAAGCTGCTCGCCAGAGCCCACTGGGAGAAGGCCCGGGGCTCTGATCACGACAA
CGAGGAATACTGTAGCAAGGAAAACGACGTGATCCTGACAATCGGCGAGCCTGTCCAGGGAAATAGAAGC
GGAGGCTCTAGCGGCTCCGAGACACCCGGCACATCTGAGTCCGCCACCCCTGAGAGCAGCGGCGGCAGCG
ACAAGAAGTACAGCATCGGCCTGGACATCGGCACCAACTCTGTGGGCTGGGCCGTGATCACCGACGAGTA
CAAGGTGCCCAGCAAGAAATTCAAGGTGCTGGGCAACACCGACCGGCACAGCATCAAGAAGAACCTGATC
GGAGCCCTGCTGTTCGACAGCGGCGAAACAGCCGAGGCCACCCGGCTGAAGAGAACCGCCAGAAGAAGAT
ACACCAGACGGAAGAACCGGATCTGCTATCTGCAAGAGATCTTCAGCAACGAGATGGCCAAGGTGGACGA
CAGCTTCTTCCACAGACTGGAAGAGTCCTTCCTGGTGGAAGAGGATAAGAAGCACGAGCGGCACCCCATC
TTCGGCAACATCGTGGACGAGGTGGCCTACCACGAGAAGTACCCCACCATCTACCACCTGAGAAAGAAAC
TGGTGGACAGCACCGACAAGGCCGACCTGCGGCTGATCTATCTGGCCCTGGCCCACATGATCAAGTTCCG
GGGCCACTTCCTGATCGAGGGCGACCTGAACCCCGACAACAGCGACGTGGACAAGCTGTTCATCCAGCTG
GTGCAGACCTACAACCAGCTGTTCGAGGAAAACCCCATCAACGCCAGCGGCGTGGACGCCAAGGCCATCC
TGTCTGCCAGACTGAGCAAGAGCAGACGGCTGGAAAATCTGATCGCCCAGCTGCCCGGCGAGAAGAAGAA
TGGCCTGTTCGGAAACCTGATTGCCCTGAGCCTGGGCCTGACCCCCAACTTCAAGAGCAACTTCGACCTG
GCCGAGGATGCCAAACTGCAGCTGAGCAAGGACACCTACGACGACGACCTGGACAACCTGCTGGCCCAGA
TCGGCGACCAGTACGCCGACCTGTTTCTGGCCGCCAAGAACCTGTCCGACGCCATCCTGCTGAGCGACAT
CCTGAGAGTGAACACCGAGATCACCAAGGCCCCCCTGAGCGCCTCTATGATCAAGAGATACGACGAGCAC
CACCAGGACCTGACCCTGCTGAAAGCTCTCGTGCGGCAGCAGCTGCCTGAGAAGTACAAAGAGATTTTCT
TCGACCAGAGCAAGAACGGCTACGCCGGCTACATTGACGGCGGAGCCAGCCAGGAAGAGTTCTACAAGTT
CATCAAGCCCATCCTGGAAAAGATGGACGGCACCGAGGAACTGCTCGTGAAGCTGAACAGAGAGGACCTG
CTGCGGAAGCAGCGGACCTTCGACAACGGCAGCATCCCCCACCAGATCCACCTGGGAGAGCTGCACGCCA
TTCTGCGGCGGCAGGAAGATTTTTACCCATTCCTGAAGGACAACCGGGAAAAGATCGAGAAGATCCTGAC
CTTCCGCATCCCCTACTACGTGGGCCCTCTGGCCAGGGGAAACAGCAGATTCGCCTGGATGACCAGAAAG
AGCGAGGAAACCATCACCCCCTGGAACTTCGAGGAAGTGGTGGACAAGGGCGCTTCCGCCCAGAGCTTCA
TCGAGCGGATGACCAACTTCGATAAGAACCTGCCCAACGAGAAGGTGCTGCCCAAGCACAGCCTGCTGTA
CGAGTACTTCACCGTGTATAACGAGCTGACCAAAGTGAAATACGTGACCGAGGGAATGAGAAAGCCCGCC
TTCCTGAGCGGCGAGCAGAAAAAGGCCATCGTGGACCTGCTGTTCAAGACCAACCGGAAAGTGACCGTGA
AGCAGCTGAAAGAGGACTACTTCAAGAAAATCGAGTGCTTCGACTCCGTGGAAATCTCCGGCGTGGAAGA
TCGGTTCAACGCCTCCCTGGGCACATACCACGATCTGCTGAAAATTATCAAGGACAAGGACTTCCTGGAC
AATGAGGAAAACGAGGACATTCTGGAAGATATCGTGCTGACCCTGACACTGTTTGAGGACAGAGAGATGA
TCGAGGAACGGCTGAAAACCTATGCCCACCTGTTCGACGACAAAGTGATGAAGCAGCTGAAGCGGCGGAG
ATACACCGGCTGGGGCAGGCTGAGCCGGAAGCTGATCAACGGCATCCGGGACAAGCAGTCCGGCAAGACA
ATCCTGGATTTCCTGAAGTCCGACGGCTTCGCCAACAGAAACTTCATGCAGCTGATCCACGACGACAGCC
TGACCTTTAAAGAGGACATCCAGAAAGCCCAGGTGTCCGGCCAGGGCGATAGCCTGCACGAGCACATTGC
CAATCTGGCCGGCAGCCCCGCCATTAAGAAGGGCATCCTGCAGACAGTGAAGGTGGTGGACGAGCTCGTG
AAAGTGATGGGCCGGCACAAGCCCGAGAACATCGTGATCGAAATGGCCAGAGAGAACCAGACCACCCAGA
AGGGACAGAAGAACAGCCGCGAGAGAATGAAGCGGATCGAAGAGGGCATCAAAGAGCTGGGCAGCCAGAT
CCTGAAAGAACACCCCGTGGAAAACACCCAGCTGCAGAACGAGAAGCTGTACCTGTACTACCTGCAGAAT
GGGCGGGATATGTACGTGGACCAGGAACTGGACATCAACCGGCTGTCCGACTACGATGTGGACGCTATCG
TGCCTCAGAGCTTTCTGAAGGACGACTCCATCGACAACAAGGTGCTGACCAGAAGCGACAAGAACCGGGG
CAAGAGCGACAACGTGCCCTCCGAAGAGGTCGTGAAGAAGATGAAGAACTACTGGCGGCAGCTGCTGAAC
GCCAAGCTGATTACCCAGAGAAAGTTCGACAATCTGACCAAGGCCGAGAGAGGCGGCCTGAGCGAACTGG
ATAAGGCCGGCTTCATCAAGAGACAGCTGGTGGAAACCCGGCAGATCACAAAGCACGTGGCACAGATCCT
GGACTCCCGGATGAACACTAAGTACGACGAGAATGACAAGCTGATCCGGGAAGTGAAAGTGATCACCCTG
AAGTCCAAGCTGGTGTCCGATTTCCGGAAGGATTTCCAGTTTTACAAAGTGCGCGAGATCAACAACTACC
ACCACGCCCACGACGCCTACCTGAACGCCGTCGTGGGAACCGCCCTGATCAAAAAGTACCCTAAGCTGGA
AAGCGAGTTCGTGTACGGCGACTACAAGGTGTACGACGTGCGGAAGATGATCGCCAAGAGCGAGCAGGAA
ATCGGCAAGGCTACCGCCAAGTACTTCTTCTACAGCAACATCATGAACTTTTTCAAGACCGAGATTACCC
TGGCCAACGGCGAGATCCGGAAGCGGCCTCTGATCGAGACAAACGGCGAAACCGGGGAGATCGTGTGGGA
TAAGGGCCGGGATTTTGCCACCGTGCGGAAAGTGCTGAGCATGCCCCAAGTGAATATCGTGAAAAAGACC
GAGGTGCAGACAGGCGGCTTCAGCAAAGAGTCTATCCTGCCCAAGAGGAACAGCGATAAGCTGATCGCCA
GAAAGAAGGACTGGGACCCTAAGAAGTACGGCGGCTTCGACAGCCCCACCGTGGCCTATTCTGTGCTGGT
GGTGGCCAAAGTGGAAAAGGGCAAGTCCAAGAAACTGAAGAGTGTGAAAGAGCTGCTGGGGATCACCATC
ATGGAAAGAAGCAGCTTCGAGAAGAATCCCATCGACTTTCTGGAAGCCAAGGGCTACAAAGAAGTGAAAA
AGGACCTGATCATCAAGCTGCCTAAGTACTCCCTGTTCGAGCTGGAAAACGGCCGGAAGAGAATGCTGGC
CTCTGCCGGCGAACTGCAGAAGGGAAACGAACTGGCCCTGCCCTCCAAATATGTGAACTTCCTGTACCTG
GCCAGCCACTATGAGAAGCTGAAGGGCTCCCCCGAGGATAATGAGCAGAAACAGCTGTTTGTGGAACAGC
ACAAGCACTACCTGGACGAGATCATCGAGCAGATCAGCGAGTTCTCCAAGAGAGTGATCCTGGCCGACGC
TAATCTGGACAAAGTGCTGTCCGCCTACAACAAGCACCGGGATAAGCCCATCAGAGAGCAGGCCGAGAAT
ATCATCCACCTGTTTACCCTGACCAATCTGGGAGCCCCTGCCGCCTTCAAGTACTTTGACACCACCATCG
ACCGGAAGAGGTACACCAGCACCAAAGAGGTGCTGGACGCCACCCTGATCCACCAGAGCATCACCGGCCT
GTACGAGACACGGATCGACCTGTCTCAGCTGGGAGGTGACTCCGGCGGAAGCTCTGGTGGCAGCAAGCGG
ACCGCCGACGGCTCTGAATTCGAGAGCCCTAAGAAGAAAAGAAAGGTGAGCGGAGGCTCTAGCGGCGGAA
GCGTTATCTCCTACGACAACTACGTGACCATCCTGGACGAAGAGACACTGAAGGCTTGGATCGCTAAACT
GGAAAAAGCCCCTGTGTTCGCCTTCGCCACCGCCACCGACTCCTTAGATAACATCAGCGCCAACCTGGTG
GGCCTGTCTTTCGCCATCGAGCCTGGCGTGGCCGCCTACATCCCCGTGGCCCACGATTACCTGGATGCCC
CAGATCAAATCAGCAGAGAGAGAGCACTGGAGCTCCTGAAGCCCCTGCTGGAGGACGAGAAGGCCCTGAA
GGTGGGACAGAACCTGAAATACGATAGGGGAATCCTGGCTAATTACGGCATCGAGCTGAGAGGCATCGCC
TTCGATACCATGCTGGAATCTTACATCCTGAACAGCGTGGCCGGCCGCCACGACATGGACAGCCTGGCTG
AACGGTGGCTGAAGCACAAAACCATCACCTTCGAAGAGATCGCCGGAAAGGGCAAGAACCAGCTGACATT
TAATCAGATCGCACTGGAAGAAGCCGGCAGATACGCCGCTGAGGACGCCGACGTGACCCTTCAGCTGCAC
CTGAAGATGTGGCCCGATCTGCAGAAGCACAAGGGCCCACTAAACGTGTTCGAGAACATCGAGATGCCTC
TGGTGCCCGTCCTGAGCAGAATCGAGAGGAATGGCGTGAAGATCGACCCCAAGGTGCTGCACAACCACAG
CGAGGAACTGACACTGCGGCTGGCCGAGCTGGAAAAGAAGGCCCACGAAATCGCCGGCGAGGAGTTCAAC
CTGTCTAGCACCAAGCAGCTACAAACAATCCTGTTCGAGAAGCAGGGCATTAAGCCTCTGAAAAAGACAC
CTGGCGGAGCCCCCAGCACCAGCGAAGAAGTGCTGGAGGAACTGGCGCTGGATTACCCTCTGCCCAAAGT
GATCCTGGAATATAGAGGACTGGCCAAGCTGAAGTCTACATACACCGACAAGCTGCCTCTGATGATCAAC
CCCAAGACCGGCCGGGTGCATACATCTTATCACCAGGCCGTGACAGCCACCGGCCGGCTGAGCAGCACAG
ATCCTAACCTGCAAAACATCCCAGTGCGGAACGAAGAGGGCAGAAGAATCAGACAGGCTTTCATTGCCCC
TGAGGACTACGTCATCGTGTCTGCTGACTACAGCCAGATAGAACTGAGAATCATGGCCCATCTGTCTCGG
GACAAGGGCCTGCTGACCGCTTTTGCAGAAGGCAAGGACATCCACAGAGCCACCGCTGCCGAAGTGTTCG
GCCTGCCTCTGGAAACAGTGACCAGCGAGCAAAGAAGGTCCGCCAAGGCCATTAACTTCGGCCTGATCTA
CGGCATGAGCGCCTTTGGCCTGGCCAGACAGCTCAACATCCCTAGAAAGGAGGCCCAGAAATACATGGAC
CTGTACTTCGAGCGGTACCCCGGCGTGCTGGAGTACATGGAACGGACCAGAGCCCAGGCTAAAGAGCAGG
GATACGTGGAAACCCTGGATGGCCGGAGACTGTATCTGCCTGACATCAAGAGCAGCAACGGCGCCAGAAG
AGCCGCCGCTGAGAGAGCTGCTATCAACGCCCCTATGCAGGGCACCGCCGCCGACATCATCAAGCGGGCC
ATGATCGCCGTGGACGCCTGGCTGCAGGCCGAGCAGCCTAGAGTGCGGATGATCATGCAGGTGCACGACG
AGCTGGTGTTTGAGGTGCACAAGGACGACGTGGATGCTGTGGCCAAGCAGATTCACCAGCTGATGGAAAA
TTGCACCAGACTGGACGTGCCACTGCTGGTCGAGGTTGGAAGCGGAGAGAATTGGGACCAGGCCCACTCT
GGCGGCTCAAAAAGAACCGCCGACGGCAGCGAATTCGAGTCTCCCAAGAAGAAGAGGAAAGTCTGACCGG
TCATCATCACCATCACCATTGAGTTTAAACCCGCTGATCAGCCTCGACTGTGCCTTCTAGTTGCCAGCCA
TCTGTTGTTTGCCCCTCCCCCGTGCCTTCCTTGACCCTGGAAGGTGCCACTCCCACTGTCCTTTCCTAAT
AAAATGAGGAAATTGCATCGCATTGTCTGAGTAGGTGTCATTCTATTCTGGGGGGTGGGGTGGGGCAGGA
CAGCAAGGGGGAGGATTGGGAAGACAATAGCAGGCATGCTGGGGATGCGGTGGGCTCTATGGCTTCTGAG
GCGGAAAGAACCAGCTGGGGCTCGATACCGTCGACCTCTAGCTAGAGCTTGGCGTAATCATGGTCATAGC
TGTTTCCTGTGTGAAATTGTTATCCGCTCACAATTCCACACAACATACGAGCCGGAAGCATAAAGTGTAA
AGCCTAGGGTGCCTAATGAGTGAGCTAACTCACATTAATTGCGTTGCGCTCACTGCCCGCTTTCCAGTCG
GGAAACCTGTCGTGCCAGCTGCATTAATGAATCGGCCAACGCGCGGGGAGAGGCGGTTTGCGTATTGGGC
GCTCTTCCGCTTCCTCGCTCACTGACTCGCTGCGCTCGGTCGTTCGGCTGCGGCGAGCGGTATCAGCTCA
CTCAAAGGCGGTAATACGGTTATCCACAGAATCAGGGGATAACGCAGGAAAGAACATGTGAGCAAAAGGC
CAGCAAAAGGCCAGGAACCGTAAAAAGGCCGCGTTGCTGGCGTTTTTCCATAGGCTCCGCCCCCCTGACG
AGCATCACAAAAATCGACGCTCAAGTCAGAGGTGGCGAAACCCGACAGGACTATAAAGATACCAGGCGTT
TCCCCCTGGAAGCTCCCTCGTGCGCTCTCCTGTTCCGACCCTGCCGCTTACCGGATACCTGTCCGCCTTT
CTCCCTTCGGGAAGCGTGGCGCTTTCTCATAGCTCACGCTGTAGGTATCTCAGTTCGGTGTAGGTCGTTC
GCTCCAAGCTGGGCTGTGTGCACGAACCCCCCGTTCAGCCCGACCGCTGCGCCTTATCCGGTAACTATCG
TCTTGAGTCCAACCCGGTAAGACACGACTTATCGCCACTGGCAGCAGCCACTGGTAACAGGATTAGCAGA
GCGAGGTATGTAGGCGGTGCTACAGAGTTCTTGAAGTGGTGGCCTAACTACGGCTACACTAGAAGAACAG
TATTTGGTATCTGCGCTCTGCTGAAGCCAGTTACCTTCGGAAAAAGAGTTGGTAGCTCTTGATCCGGCAA
ACAAACCACCGCTGGTAGCGGTGGTTTTTTTGTTTGCAAGCAGCAGATTACGCGCAGAAAAAAAGGATCT
CAAGAAGATCCTTTGATCTTTTCTACGGGGTCTGACGCTCAGTGGAACGAAAACTCACGTTAAGGGATTT
TGGTCATGAGATTATCAAAAAGGATCTTCACCTAGATCCTTTTAAATTAAAAATGAAGTTTTAAATCAAT
CTAAAGTATATATGAGTAAACTTGGTCTGACAGTTACCAATGCTTAATCAGTGAGGCACCTATCTCAGCG
ATCTGTCTATTTCGTTCATCCATAGTTGCCTGACTCCCCGTCGTGTAGATAACTACGATACGGGAGGGCT
TACCATCTGGCCCCAGTGCTGCAATGATACCGCGCGAACCACGCTCACCGGCTCCAGATTTATCAGCAAT
AAACCAGCCAGCCGGAAGGGCCGAGCGCAGAAGTGGTCCTGCAACTTTATCCGCCTCCATCCAGTCTATT
AATTGTTGCCGGGAAGCTAGAGTAAGTAGTTCGCCAGTTAATAGTTTGCGCAACGTTGTTGCCATTGCTA
CAGGCATCGTGGTGTCACGCTCGTCGTTTGGTATGGCTTCATTCAGCTCCGGTTCCCAACGATCAAGGCG
AGTTACATGATCCCCCATGTTGTGCAAAAAAGCGGTTAGCTCCTTCGGTCCTCCGATCGTTGTCAGAAGT
AAGTTGGCCGCAGTGTTATCACTCATGGTTATGGCAGCACTGCATAATTCTCTTACTGTCATGCCATCCG
TAAGATGCTTTTCTGTGACTGGTGAGTACTCAACCAAGTCATTCTGAGAATAGTGTATGCGGCGACCGAG
TTGCTCTTGCCCGGCGTCAATACGGGATAATACCGCGCCACATAGCAGAACTTTAAAAGTGCTCATCATT
GGAAAACGTTCTTCGGGGCGAAAACTCTCAAGGATCTTACCGCTGTTGAGATCCAGTTCGATGTAACCCA
CTCGTGCACCCA
